Addgene plasmid #122543: pBT3035
Purpose: Expression of a C. elegan codon optimized florescent protein (CemOrange2) fused to a nuclear lamin localized gene (lmn-1) under the intestinal specific promoter nhx-2
Depositing lab: Gary Silverman. Depositing organization: Washington University in Saint Louis. Publication: CemOrange2 fusions facilitate multifluorophore subcellular imaging in C. elegans. Thomas BJ, Wight IE, Chou WYY, Moreno M, Dawson Z, Homayouni A, Huang H, Kim H, Jia H, Buland JR, Wambach JA, Cole FS, Pak SC, Silverman GA, Luke CJ. PLoS One. 2019 Mar 26;14(3):e0214257. doi: 10.1371/journal.pone.0214257. eCollection 2019. PubMed 30913273.
Backbone
  Vector backbone: pPD49.26
  Vector type: Bacterial Expression
Growth in bacteria
  Bacterial resistance: Ampicillin, 100 μg/mL
  Growth temperature: 37°C
  Growth strain: DH5alpha
  Copy number: High Copy
Gene/Insert
  Gene/Insert name: Pnhx-2_lmn-1::CemOrange2
  Species: C. elegans (nematode), Synthetic
  Entrez Gene: lmn-1 (a.k.a. CELE_DY3.2)
  Promoter: Pnhx-2
  Cloning method: Gibson Cloning
Terms and licenses: Academic/Nonprofit Terms; Industry Terms: Not Available to Industry
How to cite: pBT3035 was a gift from Gary Silverman (Addgene plasmid # 122543 ; http://n2t.net/addgene:122543 ; RRID:Addgene_122543)
