[The description below was written by a language model from this plasmid's Addgene catalogue record and pLannotate feature annotations shown in this document.]
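Description:
pBT3035 is an 8.0 kb C. elegans transgene plasmid built on the pPD49.26 backbone. The repository lists it as a bacterial expression vector, but the bacterial host serves only for propagation, and the payload is designed to be expressed in the worm. In E. coli it is maintained at high copy through a ColE1/pUC-type origin and selected with ampicillin via the β-lactamase gene and its native promoter. Remnants of pUC/pBR322 ancestry are also annotated: a lacI fragment, CAP site, lac promoter and operator, and fragments of a pUC multiple cloning site, rop and bom. These have no role in the worm cassette.

The insert, assembled by Gibson cloning, places the nuclear lamin gene lmn-1 under the intestine-specific nhx-2 promoter. The promoter itself is not annotated in the feature table; it presumably lies in the unannotated stretch between the lac elements and lmn-1. The lmn-1 coding region appears as a short fragment followed by the main segment, which suggests an intervening intron, though the record does not say so. It is followed directly by CemOrange2, a C. elegans codon-optimised version of the orange fluorescent protein mOrange2, giving a C-terminally tagged lamin fusion. A downstream match to an aex-5 fragment is probably part of the backbone's 3' flanking sequence, but the record does not define it.

The construct labels the nuclear lamina and envelope of intestinal cells with orange fluorescence. It belongs to a set of CemOrange2 organelle markers intended for multicolour subcellular imaging alongside other fluorophores in live worms.
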