Features (pLannotate 1.2.2; 14 found; start..end, strand, type, name):
     62..650     +  rep_origin     ori: high-copy-number ColE1/pMB1/pBR322/pUC origin of replication
    833..925     +  CDS            lacI (fragment): lac repressor; lacI; The lac repressor binds to the lac operator to inhibit transcription in E. coli. This inhibition can be relieved by adding lactose or isopropyl-β-D-thiogalactopyranoside (IPTG).
    938..959     +  protein_bind   CAP binding site: CAP binding activates transcription in the presence of cAMP. E. coli catabolite activator protein
    974..1004    +  promoter       lac promoter: promoter for the E. coli lac operon
   1012..1028    +  protein_bind   lac operator: The lac repressor binds to the lac operator to inhibit transcription in E. coli. This inhibition can be relieved by adding lactose or isopropyl-β-D-thiogalactopyranoside (IPTG). lac repressor encoded by lacI
   2650..2666    -  misc_feature   MCS (fragment): pUC18/19 multiple cloning site
   2745..2840    +  CDS            lmn-1 (fragment): LMN1_CAEEL - Also known as lam-1 From Caenorhabditis elegans.
   2933..4870    +  CDS            lmn-1: LMN1_CAEEL - Also known as lam-1 From Caenorhabditis elegans.
   4907..5767    +  CDS            mOrange2: mOrange2 is a basic (constitutively fluorescent) orange fluorescent protein published in 2008, derived from Discosoma sp.. It has high acid sensitivity.
   6314..6466    +  CDS            aex-5 (fragment): AEX5_CAEEL - Also known as kpc-3 From Caenorhabditis elegans.
   6593..6628    +  CDS            rop (fragment): Rop protein, which maintains plasmids at low copy number; rop
   6730..6829    +  misc_feature   bom (fragment): basis of mobility region from pBR322
   6927..7031    +  promoter       AmpR promoter: bla
   7032..7892    +  CDS            AmpR: β-lactamase; bla; confers resistance to ampicillin, carbenicillin, and related antibiotics
>Addgene plasmid #122543 | pBT3035 | addgene full sequence | sequence record 238214 | Addgene NGS Result
CTTAACGTGAGTTTTCGTTCCACTGAGCGTCAGACCCCGTAGAAAAGATCAAAGGATCTTCTTGAGATCC
TTTTTTTCTGCGCGTAATCTGCTGCTTGCAAACAAAAAAACCACCGCTACCAGCGGTGGTTTGTTTGCCG
GATCAAGAGCTACCAACTCTTTTTCCGAAGGTAACTGGCTTCAGCAGAGCGCAGATACCAAATACTGTTC
TTCTAGTGTAGCCGTAGTTAGGCCACCACTTCAAGAACTCTGTAGCACCGCCTACATACCTCGCTCTGCT
AATCCTGTTACCAGTGGCTGCTGCCAGTGGCGATAAGTCGTGTCTTACCGGGTTGGACTCAAGACGATAG
TTACCGGATAAGGCGCAGCGGTCGGGCTGAACGGGGGGTTCGTGCACACAGCCCAGCTTGGAGCGAACGA
CCTACACCGAACTGAGATACCTACAGCGTGAGCTATGAGAAAGCGCCACGCTTCCCGAAGGGAGAAAGGC
GGACAGGTATCCGGTAAGCGGCAGGGTCGGAACAGGAGAGCGCACGAGGGAGCTTCCAGGGGGAAACGCC
TGGTATCTTTATAGTCCTGTCGGGTTTCGCCACCTCTGACTTGAGCGTCGATTTTTGTGATGCTCGTCAG
GGGGGCGGAGCCTATGGAAAAACGCCAGCAACGCGGCCTTTTTACGGTTCCTGGCCTTTTGCTGGCCTTT
TGCTCACATGTTCTTTCCTGCGTTATCCCCTGATTCTGTGGATAACCGTATTACCGCCTTTGAGTGAGCT
GATACCGCTCGCCGCAGCCGAACGACCGAGCGCAGCGAGTCAGTGAGCGAGGAAGCGGAAGAGCGCCCAA
TACGCAAACCGCCTCTCCCCGCGCGTTGGCCGATTCATTAATGCAGCTGGCACGACAGGTTTCCCGACTG
GAAAGCGGGCAGTGAGCGCAACGCAATTAATGTGAGTTAGCTCACTCATTAGGCACCCCAGGCTTTACAC
TTTATGCTTCCGGCTCGTATGTTGTGTGGAATTGTGAGCGGATAACAATTTCACACAGGAAACAGCTATG
ACCATGATTACGCCAAGCTTCCTTCCAAGTTATTGACAAGTATTAACTGCACTTCTCATAAAAATTTTTC
AAATAGATCTATTTAGTCTGGAATAGGAATACTTTTGGCAATTTTCTTGAGAATCATAGAAGACGAATTT
CTGAACTGCTCTTTGTGAAGCCACGCCCATATATTGGCATTTTTGTATCCAATTTTTTGTAGAGTACCTG
AATCATTGTCACTACATCTGCTAAACAATATATGGAAGTTCTATGAGAGGTGAAAGGTAAATCATATAAC
AACTGTAATAACATAGAAATGATTGTAGTATATTTCCAATTAGGCTGAGTTGATCTTATTGAAGAGTTTG
AATCATAGCAATTTTTTCCTCTTTTAGTATTTTTCAAAACAAATTTTCACAATGTTAGATGTAGTATTTA
GCATTAAGGCATCTGTAATCTCCCAGAAATGTTTTGGGAATAAAACCCTTTGACTCTTTGGTCCTTTTTT
GCTCCAAATAATATCTGATTTTAACCCGTTCTGATCTACTTTTTACCTTTCGATCGTCACATCCGCGTAC
ACGTTTCTCTTGCTCTCAATTGCTTATCTTTATGGCCTTTTCCCCCACTTTTTGTCGACTATCATGCGGA
CGTGGCTTCCTTGCTCCCTCCCGGTTTTTTTGAAAACACTTGTGAATTTATTTTTTGTGGTCAAAATTAC
GAAACATTTGAATTCTCAATCTATTTATAGACCGGGTGTGGTATGTTATGCCATGTTTTTGTCATTGCCA
AATGAACATCGATATTTTAATTTTCTGAACTTACCGTACCCCCTGCGTTACTATTTTATTTTTAATTTGT
ATAATTTCATTGCTATAATTTGTTGTCCTTGAAACATTGAAGATATCGAAGAAATAATGACAAAAATCAG
ATAGAACAATTTTTCCTACTCATCAACTCACATTTTTCTATTTTCTCTTGTGCGAAAAAAATAGTATATT
GGGAATATTTATAGTATTGCAACTTTTCTCTTAGTTCGCAGAGTTGCAATACTACTAGATCCCTAATAGA
GGAAATATGGTGACCAGCTTTTTGCAATTGGAAAGTTGGGAAAAAAGTATATATATTAATAGACTTACAT
TCTTGTAGTTCGTAGAATTTTTCAGGAAATCTGACACGCAAGACTTTTTCAAAAAGTTTTTTTTTTTAAT
TTGGCAATCTGCCAAAACGTTTACTGAACATTTTGAAAACATCTACCAGTACCTTTAACACAACGAAAAA
TTGTTCTAAGCAATATTAACTGTGATAATTGATGTTAAGACCTGAAATTTAATCACAAATTTCACCTGGA
AATGACAGTAATCGGCTTCTAAATACTGTCGACACAAGTGCCATACCTAAGATTCCAATCCTATTACCAT
GTTTCCCAATTTCATTCTCTTTCGTATCTCTATTTCTCTTCTTTATTATCAATTACTTTTTATCAGTTCT
TCGTTTGCTTTAACATCAAGAGCACATAGCGCTCTCTCGTCTCTCTCTCATGCTCTTTTTGAACTTTTAC
AAAAAACTATTTCCGGTTGTTTTGATTCTTGGAATTTGAAATAATTTTCAGTGATTAAATCTAGAGGATC
CCCGGGATTGGCCAAAGGACCCAAAGGTATGTTTCGAATGATACTAACATAACATAGAACATTTTCAGGA
GGACCCTTGGAAAAATGTCATCTCGTAAAGGTACTCGTAGTTCTCGTATTGTTACGCTAGAGCGCTCAGC
GAATTCGTCGCTAAGCAACAATGGAGGAGGCGACGATTCATTGTGAGTTTTTATTTTGCTTCTCTAGTTC
CTGCACTCATAAACGCATTTCTTGTGTTATCTAAAAAAAAACTCGATGAAATGCTTTTCAGTGGCTCAAC
GCTTCTAGAAACTTCACGTCTTCAAGAGAAAGATCATTTGACTTCACTCAACAGTCGTCTTGCCACTTAC
ATCGACGTGAGTTTTAATTTGGAAAGTATTCATATTTGAAAGTACACTTTTCAGAAAGTTCGTCAATTGG
AGCAAGAGAACAACAGACTCCAGGTTCAAATTCGCGACATCGAAGTTGTTGAAAAGAAAGAGAAGTCAAA
CTTGGCCGATCGCTTCGAGGCGGAAAAGGTACACTTTGTTTATATTCTGATCGCCAAAGGTGTTCTGTGG
GAAACTGATGCGGTGGTCTTATTATTCTCGCCGCGGTAAAGTAACAATGCAAATATAAGCTCTCGTTTTG
GACGAATGATAAGTGTTGGAATATAGATTATTTGTATTTTCAGGCTCGTCTCCGTCGTGCCCTCGATTCG
GCTCAAGATGAGCTCGCAAAATACAGGATCGAGTATGACGCTGCAAAGGTTGAAGTAAAGAAGTTGAAGC
CACAAGTCGAAAAACTTGAGAGAGAACTCGCTGGAGCTGAGGAACAAGCCCTCCATGCCCAATCTATTGC
TGATCAAAGTCAAGCAAAACAGAAGACGTTGCAGGCACGCAACGATAAATTGGTGGTGGAGAATGATGTA
AGAAATTTTAATTTTATCAAAAGTAAATGTTCAATTTTGTTGTTTTCAGGATCTCAAAAAGCAGAACATC
ACTCTTCGTGACACCGTAGAAGGACTCAAGAAAGCCGTTGAAGATGAAACTCTTCTCCGAACAGCCGCCA
ACAATAAAATCAAGGCTCTGGAAGAAGATCTCGCTTTTGCTCTTCAACAGCACAAGGGAGAACTTGAAGA
AGTTCGTCACAAGAGACAGGTCGACATGACAACCTACGCCAAGCAGATTAATGATGAGTATCAATCTAAG
CTTCAAGATCAAATCGAAGAGATGCGTGCTCAGTTCAAGAACAATTTGCATCAAAACAAAACAGCTTTCG
AAGATGCCTACAAAAACAAGCTCAATGCTGCTCGTGAACGCCAAGAGGAGGCTGTATCCGAAGCAATCCA
TCTTCGTGCCCGTGTTCGTGACTTGGAGACATCAAGCAGTGGAAATGCTTCGCTCATCGAACGTCTTCGT
TCAGAGCTCGACACTCTGAAGAGATCGTTCCAAGAGAAGCTCGACGACAAGGATGCTCGAATTGCTGAAC
TTAATCAAGAGATCGAGCGCATGATGAGCGAGTTCCACGATCTTCTTGATGTTAAAATCCAATTGGACGC
CGAACTCAAGACCTACCAAGCTCTCCTTGAGGGTGAGGAGGAGCGTCTCAATCTTACTCAGGAGGCGCCA
CAAAACACTTCAGTTCATCACGTCTCGTTTTCATCCGGAGGAGCAAGCGCTCAGCGCGGAGTGAAGCGTC
GTCGCGTTGTCGATGTAAATGGAGAGGACCAAGACATTGATTATCTCAACCGTCGCTCCAAACTCAACAA
AGAGACTGTTGGCCCAGTTGGAATCGACGAGGTTGATGAGGAAGGAAAGTGGGTCCGTGTTGCAAACAAC
TCTGAAGAAGAACAATCCATCGGAGGATACAAGTTGGTGGTCAAAGCTGGAAACAAAGAAGCCTCCTTCC
AATTTTCATCTCGTATGAAGCTCGCTCCACATGCTAGCGCCACCGTTTGGTCTGCGGATGCTGGTGCCGT
TCACCACCCACCAGAAGTCTACGTTATGAAGAAGCAACAGGTTGGTCAATTATTTTAAAATATTTCTGTC
TTACTTTCATGAATAGAAGAAACAAAAAATGTTCATTGTAATTACAATTTTCAGTGGCCAATTGGAGATA
ACCCATCAGCTCGTCTTGAGGATAGTGAAGGAGACACTGTTTCTTCTATCACCGTTGAATTCAGCGAATC
ATCGGATCCATCGGACCCAGCCGATCGTTGTTCCATCATGGCTAGCCTCGAGAGGCCTGGTACCATGGGC
GGAAAAATGGTCTCCAAGGGAGAGGAGAACAACATGGCCATCATCAAGGAGTTCATGCGTTTCAAGGTCC
GTATGGAGGGATCCGTCAACGGACACGAGTTCGAGATCGAGGGAGAGGGAGAGGGACGTCCATACGAGGG
ATTCCAAACCGCCAAGCTCAAGGTCACCAAGGTAAGTTTAAACATATATATACTAACTAACCCTGATTAT
TTAAATTTTCAGGGAGGACCACTCCCATTCGCCTGGGACATCCTCTCCCCACACTTCACCTACGGATCCA
AGGCCTACGTCAAGCACCCAGCCGACATCCCAGACTACTTCAAGCTCTCCTTCCCAGAGGGATTCAAGTG
GGAGCGTGTCATGAACTACGAGGACGGAGGAGTCGTCACCGTCACCCAAGACTCCTCCCTCCAAGACGGA
GAGTTCATCTACAAGGTAAGTTTAAACAGTTCGGTACTAACTAACCATACATATTTAAATTTTCAGGTCA
AGCTCCGTGGAACCAACTTCCCATCCGACGGACCAGTCATGCAAAAGAAGACCATGGGATGGGAGGCCTC
CTCCGAGCGTATGTACCCAGAGGACGGAGCCCTCAAGGGAAAGATCAAGATGCGTCTCAAGCTCAAGGTA
AGTTTAAACATGATTTTACTAACTAACTAATCTGATTTAAATTTTCAGGACGGAGGACACTACACCTCCG
AGGTCAAGACCACCTACAAGGCCAAGAAGCCAGTCCAACTCCCAGGAGCCTACATCGTCGACATCAAGCT
CGACATCACCTCCCACAACGAGGACTACACCATCGTCGAGCAATACGAGCGTGCCGAGGGACGTCACTCC
ACCGGAGGAATGGACGAACTCTACAAGCTTAACGGTCCTAGGAGATCTGAATTCGGCGCCTAAGAGCTCC
GCATCGGCCGCTGTCATCAGATCGCCATCTCGCGCCCGTGCCTCTGACTTCTAAGTCCAATTACTCTTCA
ACATCCCTACATGCTCTTTCTCCCTGTGCTCCCACCCCCTATTTTTGTTATTATCAAAAAACTTCTCTTA
ATTTCTTTGTTTTTTAGCTTCTTTTAAGTCACCTCTAACAATGAAATTGTGTAGATTCAAAAATAGAATT
AATTCGTAATAAAAAGTCGAAAAAAATTGTGCTCCCTCCCCCCATTAATAATAATTCTATCCCAAAATCT
ACACAATGTTCTGTGTACACTTCTTATGTTTTTTACTTCTGATAAATTTTTTTGAAACATCATAGAAAAA
ACCGCACACAAAATACCTTATCATATGTTACGTTTCAGTTTATGACCGCAATTTTTATTTCTTCGCACGT
CTGGGCCTCTCATGACGTCAAATCATGCTCATCGTGAAAAAGTTTTGGAGTATTTTTGGAATTTTTCAAT
CAAGTGAAAGTTTATGAAATTAATTTTCCTGCTTTTGCTTTTTGGGGTTTCCCCTATTGTTTGTCAAGAT
TTCGAGGACGGCGTTTTTCTTGCTAAAATCACAAGTATTGATGAGCACGATGCAAGAAAGATCGGAAGAA
GGTTTGGGTTTGAGGCTCAGTGGAAGGTGAGTAGAAGTTGATAATTTGAAAGTGGAGTAGTGTCTATGGG
GTTTTTGCCTTAAATGACAGAATACATTCCCAATATACCAAACATAACTGTTTCTACTAGTCGGCCGTAC
GGGCCCTTTCGTCTCGCGCGTTTCGGTGATGACGGTGAAAACCTCTGACACATGCAGCTCCCGGAGACGG
TCACAGCTTGTCTGTAAGCGGATGCCGGGAGCAGACAAGCCCGTCAGGGCGCGTCAGCGGGTGTTGGCGG
GTGTCGGGGCTGGCTTAACTATGCGGCATCAGAGCAGATTGTACTGAGAGTGCACCATATGCGGTGTGAA
ATACCGCACAGATGCGTAAGGAGAAAATACCGCATCAGGCGGCCTTAAGGGCCTCGTGATACGCCTATTT
TTATAGGTTAATGTCATGATAATAATGGTTTCTTAGACGTCAGGTGGCACTTTTCGGGGAAATGTGCGCG
GAACCCCTATTTGTTTATTTTTCTAAATACATTCAAATATGTATCCGCTCATGAGACAATAACCCTGATA
AATGCTTCAATAATATTGAAAAAGGAAGAGTATGAGTATTCAACATTTCCGTGTCGCCCTTATTCCCTTT
TTTGCGGCATTTTGCCTTCCTGTTTTTGCTCACCCAGAAACGCTGGTGAAAGTAAAAGATGCTGAAGATC
AGTTGGGTGCACGAGTGGGTTACATCGAACTGGATCTCAACAGCGGTAAGATCCTTGAGAGTTTTCGCCC
CGAAGAACGTTTTCCAATGATGAGCACTTTTAAAGTTCTGCTATGTGGCGCGGTATTATCCCGTATTGAC
GCCGGGCAAGAGCAACTCGGTCGCCGCATACACTATTCTCAGAATGACTTGGTTGAGTACTCACCAGTCA
CAGAAAAGCATCTTACGGATGGCATGACAGTAAGAGAATTATGCAGTGCTGCCATAACCATGAGTGATAA
CACTGCGGCCAACTTACTTCTGACAACGATCGGAGGACCGAAGGAGCTAACCGCTTTTTTGCACAACATG
GGGGATCATGTAACTCGCCTTGATCGTTGGGAACCGGAGCTGAATGAAGCCATACCAAACGACGAGCGTG
ACACCACGATGCCTGTAGCAATGGCAACAACGTTGCGCAAACTATTAACTGGCGAACTACTTACTCTAGC
TTCCCGGCAACAATTAATAGACTGGATGGAGGCGGATAAAGTTGCAGGACCACTTCTGCGCTCGGCCCTT
CCGGCTGGCTGGTTTATTGCTGATAAATCTGGAGCCGGTGAGCGTGGGTCTCGCGGTATCATTGCAGCAC
TGGGGCCAGATGGTAAGCCCTCCCGTATCGTAGTTATCTACACGACGGGGAGTCAGGCAACTATGGATGA
ACGAAATAGACAGATCGCTGAGATAGGTGCCTCACTGATTAAGCATTGGTAACTGTCAGACCAAGTTTAC
TCATATATACTTTAGATTGATTTAAAACTTCATTTTTAATTTAAAAGGATCTAGGTGAAGATCCTTTTTG
ATAATCTCATGACCAAAATCC
